>Addgene plasmid #82313 | pDONR223_MAPK3_WT | addgene full sequence | sequence record 165328 | Addgene NGS result
GGCAGTTCCCTACTCTCGCGTTAACGCTAGCATGGATGTTTTCCCAGTCACGACGTTGTAAAACGACGGC
CAGTCTTAAGCTCGGGCCCCAAATAATGATTTTATTTTGACTGATAGTGACCTGTTCGTTGCAACAAATT
GATGAGCAATGCTTTTTTATAATGCCAACTTTGTACAAAAAAGTTGGCACCATGGCGGCGGCGGCGGCTC
AGGGGGGCGGGGGCGGGGAGCCCCGTAGAACCGAGGGGGTCGGCCCGGGGGTCCCGGGGGAGGTGGAGAT
GGTGAAGGGGCAGCCGTTCGACGTGGGCCCGCGCTACACGCAGTTGCAGTACATCGGCGAGGGCGCGTAC
GGCATGGTCAGCTCGGCCTATGACCACGTGCGCAAGACTCGCGTGGCCATCAAGAAGATCAGCCCCTTCG
AACATCAGACCTACTGCCAGCGCACGCTCCGGGAGATCCAGATCCTGCTGCGCTTCCGCCATGAGAATGT
CATCGGCATCCGAGACATTCTGCGGGCGTCCACCCTGGAAGCCATGAGAGATGTCTACATTGTGCAGGAC
CTGATGGAGACTGACCTGTACAAGTTGCTGAAAAGCCAGCAGCTGAGCAATGACCATATCTGCTACTTCC
TCTACCAGATCCTGCGGGGCCTCAAGTACATCCACTCCGCCAACGTGCTCCACCGAGATCTAAAGCCCTC
CAACCTGCTCATCAACACCACCTGCGACCTTAAGATTTGTGATTTCGGCCTGGCCCGGATTGCCGATCCT
GAGCATGACCACACCGGCTTCCTGACGGAGTATGTGGCTACGCGCTGGTACCGGGCCCCAGAGATCATGC
TGAACTCCAAGGGCTATACCAAGTCCATCGACATCTGGTCTGTGGGCTGCATTCTGGCTGAGATGCTCTC
TAACCGGCCCATCTTCCCTGGCAAGCACTACCTGGATCAGCTCAACCACATTCTGGGCATCCTGGGCTCC
CCATCCCAGGAGGACCTGAATTGTATCATCAACATGAAGGCCCGAAACTACCTACAGTCTCTGCCCTCCA
AGACCAAGGTGGCTTGGGCCAAGCTTTTCCCCAAGTCAGACTCCAAAGCCCTTGACCTGCTGGACCGGAT
GTTAACCTTTAACCCCAATAAACGGATCACAGTGGAGGAAGCGCTGGCTCACCCCTACCTGGAGCAGTAC
TATGACCCGACGGATGAGCCAGTGGCCGAGGAGCCCTTCACCTTCGCCATGGAGCTGGATGACCTACCTA
AGGAGCGGCTGAAGGAGCTCATCTTCCAGGAGACAGCACGCTTCCAGCCCGGAGTGCTGGAGGCCCCCTT
GCCAACTTTCTTGTACAAAGTTGGCATTATAAGAAAGCATTGCTTATCAATTTGTTGCAACGAACAGGTC
ACTATCAGTCAAAATAAAATCATTATTTGCCATCCAGCTGATATCCCCTATAGTGAGTCGTATTACATGG
TCATAGCTGTTTCCTGGCAGCTCTGGCCCGTGTCTCAAAATCTCTGATGTTACATTGCACAAGATAAAAA
TATATCATCATGCCTCCTCTAGACCAGCCAGGACAGAAATGCCTCGACTTCGCTGCTACCCAAGGTTGCC
GGGTGACGCACACCGTGGAAACGGATGAAGGCACGAACCCAGTGGACATAAGCCTGTTCGGTTCGTAAGC
TGTAATGCAAGTAGCGTATGCGCTCACGCAACTGGTCCAGAACCTTGACCGAACGCAGCGGTGGTAACGG
CGCAGTGGCGGTTTTCATGGCTTGTTATGACTGTTTTTTTGGGGTACAGTCTATGCCTCGGGCATCCAAG
CAGCAAGCGCGTTACGCCGTGGGTCGATGTTTGATGTTATGGAGCAGCAACGATGTTACGCAGCAGGGCA
GTCGCCCTAAAACAAAGTTAAACATTATGAGGGAAGCGGTGATCGCCGAAGTATCGACTCAACTATCAGA
GGTAGTTGGCGTCATCGAGCGCCATCTCGAACCGACGTTGCTGGCCGTACATTTGTACGGCTCCGCAGTG
GATGGCGGCCTGAAGCCACACAGTGATATTGATTTGCTGGTTACGGTGACCGTAAGGCTTGATGAAACAA
CGCGGCGAGCTTTGATCAACGACCTTTTGGAAACTTCGGCTTCCCCTGGAGAGAGCGAGATTCTCCGCGC
TGTAGAAGTCACCATTGTTGTGCACGACGACATCATTCCGTGGCGTTATCCAGCTAAGCGCGAACTGCAA
TTTGGAGAATGGCAGCGCAATGACATTCTTGCAGGTATCTTCGAGCCAGCCACGATCGACATTGATCTGG
CTATCTTGCTGACAAAAGCAAGAGAACATAGCGTTGCCTTGGTAGGTCCAGCGGCGGAGGAACTCTTTGA
TCCGGTTCCTGAACAGGATCTATTTGAGGCGCTAAATGAAACCTTAACGCTATGGAACTCGCCGCCCGAC
TGGGCTGGCGATGAGCGAAATGTAGTGCTTACGTTGTCCCGCATTTGGTACAGCGCAGTAACCGGCAAAA
TCGCGCCGAAGGATGTCGCTGCCGACTGGGCAATGGAGCGCCTGCCGGCCCAGTATCAGCCCGTCATACT
TGAAGCTAGACAGGCTTATCTTGGACAAGAAGAAGATCGCTTGGCCTCGCGCGCAGATCAGTTGGAAGAA
TTTGTCCACTACGTGAAAGGCGAGATCACCAAGGTAGTCGGCAAATAACCCTCGAGCCACCCATGACCAA
AATCCCTTAACGTGAGTTACGCGTCGTTCCACTGAGCGTCAGACCCCGTAGAAAAGATCAAAGGATCTTC
TTGAGATCCTTTTTTTCTGCGCGTAATCTGCTGCTTGCAAACAAAAAAACCACCGCTACCAGCGGTGGTT
TGTTTGCCGGATCAAGAGCTACCAACTCTTTTTCCGAAGGTAACTGGCTTCAGCAGAGCGCAGATACCAA
ATACTGTTCTTCTAGTGTAGCCGTAGTTAGGCCACCACTTCAAGAACTCTGTAGCACCGCCTACATACCT
CGCTCTGCTAATCCTGTTACCAGTGGCTGCTGCCAGTGGCGATAAGTCGTGTCTTACCGGGTTGGACTCA
AGACGATAGTTACCGGATAAGGCGCAGCGGTCGGGCTGAACGGGGGGTTCGTGCACACAGCCCAGCTTGG
AGCGAACGACCTACACCGAACTGAGATACCTACAGCGTGAGCTATGAGAAAGCGCCACGCTTCCCGAAGG
GAGAAAGGCGGACAGGTATCCGGTAAGCGGCAGGGTCGGAACAGGAGAGCGCACGAGGGAGCTTCCAGGG
GGAAACGCCTGGTATCTTTATAGTCCTGTCGGGTTTCGCCACCTCTGACTTGAGCGTCGATTTTTGTGAT
GCTCGTCAGGGGGGCGGAGCCTATGGAAAAACGCCAGCAACGCGGCCTTTTTACGGTTCCTGGCCTTTTG
CTGGCCTTTTGCTCACATGTTCTTTCCTGCGTTATCCCCTGATTCTGTGGATAACCGTATTACCGCCTTT
GAGTGAGCTGATACCGCTCGCCGCAGCCGAACGACCGAGCGCAGCGAGTCAGTGAGCGAGGAAGCGGAAG
AGCGCCCAATACGCAAACCGCCTCTCCCCGCGCGTTGGCCGATTCATTAATGCAGCTGGCACGACAGGTT
TCCCGACTGGAAAGCGGGCAGTGAGCGCAACGCAATTAATACGCGTACCGCTAGCCAGGAAGAGTTTGTA
GAAACGCAAAAAGGCCATCCGTCAGGATGGCCTTCTGCTTAGTTTGATGCCTGGCAGTTTATGGCGGGCG
TCCTGCCCGCCACCCTCCGGGCCGTTGCTTCACAACGTTCAAATCCGCTCCCGGCGGATTTGTCCTACTC
AGGAGAGCGTTCACCGACAAACAACAGATAAAACGAAAGGCCCAGTCTTCCGACTGAGCCTTTCGTTTTA
TTTGATGCCT
Features (pLannotate 1.2.2; 12 found; start..end, strand, type, name):
     38..74      -  CDS            lacZα (fragment): LacZα fragment of β-galactosidase; lacZ fragment
     91..186     +  protein_bind   attL3: mutant version of attL; recombination site for the Gateway® LR reaction LR Clonase™
    192..1328    +  CDS            MAPK3: MK03_HUMAN - Also known as ERK1, PRKM3. Experimental evidence at protein level: Swiss-Prot protein existence level 1. Serine/threonine kinase which acts as an essential component of the MAP kinase signal transduction pathway. MAPK1/ERK2 and MAPK3/ERK1 are the 2 MAPKs which play an important role in the MAPK/ERK cascade. They participate also in a signaling cascade initiated by activated KIT and KITLG/SCF. Depending on the cellular context, the MAPK/ERK cascade mediates diverse biological functions such as cell growth, adhesion, survival and differentiation through the regulation of transcripti
   1333..1428    -  protein_bind   attL3: mutant version of attL; recombination site for the Gateway® LR reaction LR Clonase™
   1447..1465    -  promoter       T7 promoter: promoter for bacteriophage T7 RNA polymerase
   1655..1678    +  promoter       Pc promoter (fragment): intI1 (promoter lies within the coding sequence); class 1 integron promoter
   1854..1910    +  CDS            GmR (fragment): gentamycin acetyltransferase; aacC1; confers resistance to gentamycin
   1917..2708    +  CDS            SmR: aminoglycoside adenylyltransferase (Murphy, 1985); aadA; confers resistance to spectinomycin and streptomycin
   2801..3389    +  rep_origin     ori: high-copy-number ColE1/pMB1/pBR322/pUC origin of replication
   3572..3664    +  CDS            lacI (fragment): lac repressor; lacI; The lac repressor binds to the lac operator to inhibit transcription in E. coli. This inhibition can be relieved by adding lactose or isopropyl-β-D-thiogalactopyranoside (IPTG).
   3719..3746    -  terminator     rrnB T2 terminator: transcription terminator T2 from the E. coli rrnB gene
   3878..3921    +  terminator     rrnB T1 terminator: Escherichia coli rrnB; transcription terminator T1 from the E. coli rrnB gene
