[The description below was written by a language model from this plasmid's Addgene catalogue record and pLannotate feature annotations shown in this document.]
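Description:
pDONR223_MAPK3_WT is a Gateway entry clone built on the Invitrogen pDONR223 backbone, carrying the human MAPK3 open reading frame (ERK1, p44 MAPK) as part of the Target Accelerator Plasmid Collection. It is a bacterial propagation and shuttle plasmid rather than an expression vector. It replicates in E. coli from a high-copy ColE1/pUC-type origin and is selected with spectinomycin through the aadA (SmR) aminoglycoside adenylyltransferase gene. This gene sits downstream of a class 1 integron Pc promoter fragment and a remnant of a gentamicin resistance gene. rrnB T1 and T2 terminators insulate the cloning region from read-through transcription. Small lacZα and lacI fragments are backbone remnants.

The MAPK3 coding sequence is flanked by two attL-type Gateway recombination sites in opposite orientations, which the annotation software labels as attL3 variants. These sites allow the ORF to be moved by LR Clonase reaction into any compatible destination vector. No promoter drives the insert in this plasmid; the only nearby promoter is a T7 promoter beyond the 3′ att site on the reverse strand. The clone is in the "open" configuration, with no stop codon immediately after the insert, so C-terminal tags supplied by a destination vector can be fused in frame.

Although the name designates a wild-type allele, the catalogue's mutation field lists truncating and indel changes (L180X, a 135–136 deletion-insertion, and a deletion of residues 138–379). In contrast, the sequenced record is annotated with a MAPK3 match of 1,137 nt, about the full-length coding sequence. The record does not resolve this discrepancy, so users should check the sequence. The collection serves as reference and variant ORFs for functional studies of cancer alleles and morphological profiling.
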