Addgene plasmid #82313: pDONR223_MAPK3_WT
Purpose: Gateway Donor vector containing MAPK3 , part of the Target Accelerator Plasmid Collection.
Depositing lab: Jesse Boehm & William Hahn & David Root. Depositing organization: Broad Institute. Publication: Systematic Functional Interrogation of Rare Cancer Variants Identifies Oncogenic Alleles. Kim E, Ilic N, Shrestha Y, Zou L, Kamburov A, Zhu C, Yang X, Lubonja R, Tran N, Nguyen C, Lawrence MS, Piccioni F, Bagul M, Doench JG, Chouinard CR, Wu X, Hogstrom L, Natoli T, Tamayo P, Horn H, Corsello SM, Lage K, Root DE, Subramanian A, Golub TR, Getz G, Boehm JS, Hahn WC. Cancer Discov. 2016 Jul;6(7):714-26. doi: 10.1158/2159-8290.CD-16-0160. Epub 2016 May 4. PubMed 27147599.
Backbone
  Vector backbone: pDONR223
  Backbone manufacturer: Invitrogen
  Backbone size w/o insert (bp): 2790
  Vector type: Gateway Entry vector
Growth in bacteria
  Bacterial resistance: Spectinomycin, 50 μg/mL
  Growth temperature: 37°C
  Growth strain: DH5alpha
  Copy number: High Copy
Gene/Insert
  Gene/Insert name: MAPK3
  Species: H. sapiens (human)
  Mutation: L180X; p.135_136delSQ-insRPAAE; p.138_379del
  GenBank ID: NM_002746.2
  Entrez Gene: MAPK3 (a.k.a. ERK-1, ERK1, ERT2, HS44KDAP, HUMKER1A, P44ERK1, P44MAPK, PRKM3, p44-ERK1, p44-MAPK)
  Promoter: None
  Cloning method: Gateway Cloning
  Sequencing primers: 5′ M13pUC-fwd; 3′ M13-Rev
Terms and licenses: Academic/Nonprofit Terms; Industry Terms: Not Available to Industry
Depositor comments: Open state: NO stop codon immediately follows insert. Supporting reference: Systematic morphological profiling of human gene and allele function via Cell Painting. Rohban MH, et al. Elife. 2017, Mar 18;6. pii: e24060. PubMed PMID 28315521
How to cite: pDONR223_MAPK3_WT was a gift from Jesse Boehm & William Hahn & David Root (Addgene plasmid # 82313 ; http://n2t.net/addgene:82313 ; RRID:Addgene_82313)
