>Addgene plasmid #82313 | pDONR223_MAPK3_WT | depositor partial sequence | sequence record 155684 | Insert sequence
ATGGCGGCGGCGGCGGCTCAGGGGGGCGGGGGCGGGGAGCCCCGTAGAACCGAGGGGGTCGGCCCGGGGG
TCCCGGGGGAGGTGGAGATGGTGAAGGGGCAGCCGTTCGACGTGGGCCCGCGCTACACGCAGTTGCAGTA
CATCGGCGAGGGCGCGTACGGCATGGTCAGCTCGGCCTATGACCACGTGCGCAAGACTCGCGTGGCCATC
AAGAAGATCAGCCCCTTCGAACATCAGACCTACTGCCAGCGCACGCTCCGGGAGATCCAGATCCTGCTGC
GCTTCCGCCATGAGAATGTCATCGGCATCCGAGACATTCTGCGGGCGTCCACCCTGGAAGCCATGAGAGA
TGTCTACATTGTGCAGGACCTGATGGAGACTGACCTGTACAAGTTGCTGAAAAGGCCAGCAGCTGAGCAA
TGACCATAATCTGCTACTTCCTCTACCAGATCCTGCGGGGCCTCAAGTACATCCACTCCGCCAACGTGCT
CCACCGAGATCTAAAGCCCTCCAACCTGCTCATCAACACCACNTGCGACNTTAAGATTTGTGATTTCGGC
CTGGCCCGGATTGCCGATCCTGAGCATGACCACACCGGCTTCCTGACGGAGTATGTGGCTACGCGCTGGT
ACCGGGCCCCAGAGATCATGCTGAACTCCAAGGGCTATACCAAGTCCATCGACATCTGGTCTGTGGGCTG
CATTCTGGCTGAGATGCTCTCTAACCGGCCCATCTTCCCTGGCAAGCACTACCTGGATCAGCTCAACCAC
ATTCTGGGCATCCTGGGCTCCCCATCCCAGGAGGACCTGAATTGTATCATCAACATGAAGGCCCGAAACT
ACCTACAGTCTCTGCCCTCCAAGACCAAGGTGGCTTGGGCCAAGCTTTTCCCCAAGTCAGACTCCAAAGC
CCTTGACCTGCTGGACCGGATGTTAACCTTTAACCCCAATAAACGGATCACAGTGGAGGAAGCGCTGGCT
CACCCCTACCTGGAGCAGTACTATGACCCGACGGATGAGCCAGTGGCCGAGGAGCCCTTCACCTTCGCCA
TGGAGCTGGATGACCTACCTAAGGAGCGGCTGAAGGAGCTCATCTTCCAGGAGACAGCACGCTTCCAGCC
CGGAGTGCTGGAGGCCCCC
